LOCUS       Exported 7994 bp ds-DNA circular SYN 13-MAY-2021
DEFINITION  pRipTAL plasmid compatible with Golden Gate TALEN cloning system.
            For cloning of megaTALs or other TAL-fusions and expression in
            mammalian cells. Meganuclease/fusion is cloned between Xba-Sal
            sites..
ACCESSION   .
VERSION     .
KEYWORDS    pCVL RipTAL(Nd154C63) SFFV Xba-Sal linker
SOURCE      synthetic DNA construct
  ORGANISM  synthetic DNA construct
REFERENCE   1 (bases 1 to 7994)
  TITLE     TALEN Golden Gate vectors
  JOURNAL   Unpublished
REFERENCE   2 (bases 1 to 7994)
  AUTHORS   .
  TITLE     Direct Submission
  JOURNAL   Exported May 13, 2021 from SnapGene Server 1.1.58
            http://www.snapgene.com
FEATURES             Location/Qualifiers
     source          1..7994
                     /organism="synthetic DNA construct"
                     /mol_type="other DNA"
     promoter        9..235
                     /label=RSV promoter
                     /note="Rous sarcoma virus enhancer/promoter"
     LTR             236..416
                     /label=5' LTR (truncated)
                     /note="truncated 5' long terminal repeat (LTR) from HIV-1"
     misc_feature    463..588
                     /label=HIV-1 Psi
                     /note="packaging signal of human immunodeficiency virus
                     type 1"
     misc_feature    1080..1313
                     /label=RRE
                     /note="The Rev response element (RRE) of HIV-1 allows for
                     Rev-dependent mRNA export from the nucleus to the
                     cytoplasm."
     CDS             1498..1542
                     /codon_start=1
                     /product="antigenic peptide corresponding to amino acids
                     655 to 669 of the HIV envelope protein gp41 (Lutje Hulsik
                     et al., 2013)"
                     /label=gp41 peptide
                     /note="recognized by the 2H10 single-chain llama nanobody"
                     /translation="KNEQELLELDKWASL"
     misc_feature    1809..1926
                     /label=cPPT/CTS
                     /note="central polypurine tract and central termination
                     sequence of HIV-1"
     promoter        2621..3022
                     /label=SFFV promoter
                     /note="spleen focus-forming virus long terminal repeat
                     (LTR) promoter"
     CDS             3027..3728
                     /codon_start=1
                     /product="monomeric blue fluorescent protein"
                     /label=TagBFP
                     /note="mammalian codon-optimized"
                     /translation="MASELIKENMHMKLYMEGTVDNHHFKCTSEGEGKPYEGTQTMRIK
                     VVEGGPLPFAFDILATSFLYGSKTFINHTQGIPDFFKQSFPEGFTWERVTTYEDGGVLT
                     ATQDTSLQDGCLIYNVKIRGVNFTSNGPVMQKKTLGWEAFTETLYPADGGLEGRNDMAL
                     KLVGGSHLIANIKTTYRSKKPAKNLKMPGVYYVDYRLERIKEANNETYVEQHEVAVARY
                     CDLPSKLGHKLN"
     CDS             3732..3785
                     /codon_start=1
                     /product="2A peptide from Thosea asigna virus capsid
                     protein"
                     /label=T2A
                     /note="Eukaryotic ribosomes fail to insert a peptide bond
                     between the Gly and Pro residues, yielding separate
                     polypeptides."
                     /translation="EGRGSLLTCGDVEENPGP"
     CDS             3792..3818
                     /codon_start=1
                     /product="HA (human influenza hemagglutinin) epitope tag"
                     /label=HA
                     /translation="YPYDVPDYA"
     CDS             3822..3842
                     /codon_start=1
                     /product="nuclear localization signal of SV40 (simian virus
                     40) large T antigen"
                     /label=SV40 NLS
                     /translation="PKKKRKV"
     CDS             complement(3867..4550)
                     /codon_start=1
                     /gene="lacZ fragment"
                     /product="LacZ-alpha fragment of beta-galactosidase"
                     /label=lacZ-alpha
                     /translation="MTMITPSAQLTLTKGNKSWRTSRGGPVPNSPYSESYYARSLAVVL
                     QRRDWENPGVTQLNRLAAHPPFASWRNSEEARTDRPSQQLRSLNGEWDAPCSGARLQGG
                     TGKLPSQPIQGLDCWPLSVLGHCGDLGGGQPQRGGSKCGSHRQQGLERQISAPLPGDIH
                     YVSASQFWQGGGELGVVPSDHAQTLSPPRNSADISVSKTMSDQGLMMLGNRASHFRLNF
                     FLLLL"
     primer_bind     4400..4422
                     /label=M13/pUC Forward
                     /note="In lacZ gene"
     primer_bind     4414..4431
                     /label=M13 Forward
                     /note="In lacZ gene. Also called M13-F20 or M13 (-21)
                     Forward"
     primer_bind     4415..4431
                     /label=M13 fwd
                     /note="common sequencing primer, one of multiple similar
                     variants"
     primer_bind     4441..4460
                     /label=T7
                     /note="T7 promoter, forward primer"
     promoter        4441..4459
                     /label=T7 promoter
                     /note="promoter for bacteriophage T7 RNA polymerase"
     primer_bind     complement(4507..4527)
                     /label=T3
                     /note="T3 promoter, forward primer"
     promoter        complement(4507..4525)
                     /label=T3 promoter
                     /note="promoter for bacteriophage T3 RNA polymerase"
     primer_bind     complement(4546..4562)
                     /label=M13 rev
                     /note="common sequencing primer, one of multiple similar
                     variants"
     primer_bind     complement(4546..4562)
                     /label=M13 Reverse
                     /note="In lacZ gene. Also called M13-rev"
     primer_bind     complement(4559..4581)
                     /label=M13/pUC Reverse
                     /note="In lacZ gene"
     protein_bind    4570..4586
                     /label=lac operator
                     /bound_moiety="lac repressor encoded by lacI"
                     /note="The lac repressor binds to the lac operator to
                     inhibit transcription in E. coli. This inhibition can be
                     relieved by adding lactose or
                     isopropyl-beta-D-thiogalactopyranoside (IPTG)."
     promoter        complement(4594..4624)
                     /label=lac promoter
                     /note="promoter for the E. coli lac operon"
     protein_bind    4639..4660
                     /label=CAP binding site
                     /bound_moiety="E. coli catabolite activator protein"
                     /note="CAP binding activates transcription in the presence
                     of cAMP."
     protein_bind    5533..5566
                     /label=loxP
                     /bound_moiety="Cre recombinase"
                     /note="Cre-mediated recombination occurs in the 8-bp core
                     sequence (GCATACAT)."
     primer_bind     complement(5771..5788)
                     /label=BGH-rev
                     /note="Bovine growth hormone terminator, reverse primer.
                     Also called BGH reverse"
     polyA_signal    5777..6001
                     /label=bGH poly(A) signal
                     /note="bovine growth hormone polyadenylation signal"
     primer_bind     complement(6074..6091)
                     /label=L4440
                     /note="L4440 vector, forward primer"
     rep_origin      complement(6245..6833)
                     /direction=LEFT
                     /label=ori
                     /note="high-copy-number ColE1/pMB1/pBR322/pUC origin of
                     replication"
     primer_bind     complement(6325..6344)
                     /label=pBR322ori-F
                     /note="pBR322 origin, forward primer"
     CDS             complement(7004..7864)
                     /codon_start=1
                     /gene="bla"
                     /product="beta-lactamase"
                     /label=AmpR
                     /note="confers resistance to ampicillin, carbenicillin, and
                     related antibiotics"
                     /translation="MSIQHFRVALIPFFAAFCLPVFAHPETLVKVKDAEDQLGARVGYI
                     ELDLNSGKILESFRPEERFPMMSTFKVLLCGAVLSRIDAGQEQLGRRIHYSQNDLVEYS
                     PVTEKHLTDGMTVRELCSAAITMSDNTAANLLLTTIGGPKELTAFLHNMGDHVTRLDRW
                     EPELNEAIPNDERDTTMPVAMATTLRKLLTGELLTLASRQQLIDWMEADKVAGPLLRSA
                     LPAGWFIADKSGAGERGSRGIIAALGPDGKPSRIVVIYTTGSQATMDERNRQIAEIGAS
                     LIKHW"
     primer_bind     7627..7646
                     /label=Amp-R
                     /note="Ampicillin resistance gene, reverse primer"
     promoter        complement(7865..7969)
                     /gene="bla"
                     /label=AmpR promoter
ORIGIN
        1 gacgtcaatg tagtcttatg caatactctt gtagtcttgc aacatggtaa cgatgagtta
       61 gcaacatgcc ttacaaggag agaaaaagca ccgtgcatgc cgattggtgg aagtaaggtg
      121 gtacgatcgt gccttattag gaaggcaaca gacgggtctg acatggattg gacgaaccac
      181 tgaattgccg cattgcagag atattgtatt taagtgccta gctcgataca taaacgggtc
      241 tctctggtta gaccagatct gagcctggga gctctctggc taactaggga acccactgct
      301 taagcctcaa taaagcttgc cttgagtgct tcaagtagtg tgtgcccgtc tgttgtgtga
      361 ctctggtaac tagagatccc tcagaccctt ttagtcagtg tggaaaatct ctagcagtgg
      421 cgcccgaaca gggacttgaa agcgaaaggg aaaccagagg agctctctcg acgcaggact
      481 cggcttgctg aagcgcgcac ggcaagaggc gaggggcggc gactggtgag tacgccaaaa
      541 attttgacta gcggaggcta gaaggagaga gatgggtgcg agagcgtcag tattaagcgg
      601 gggagaatta gatcgcgatg ggaaaaaatt cggttaaggc cagggggaaa gaaaaaatat
      661 aaattaaaac atatagtatg ggcaagcagg gagctagaac gattcgcagt taatcctggc
      721 ctgttagaaa catcagaagg ctgtagacaa atactgggac agctacaacc atcccttcag
      781 acaggatcag aagaacttag atcattatat aatacagtag caaccctcta ttgtgtgcat
      841 caaaggatag agataaaaga caccaaggaa gctttagaca agatagagga agagcaaaac
      901 aaaagtaaga ccaccgcaca gcaagcggcc ctgatcttca gacctggagg aggagatatg
      961 agggacaatt ggagaagtga attatataaa tataaagtag taaaaattga accattagga
     1021 gtagcaccca ccaaggcaaa gagaagagtg gtgcagagag aaaaaagagc agtgggaata
     1081 ggagctttgt tccttgggtt cttgggagca gcaggaagca ctatgggcgc agcgtcaatg
     1141 acgctgacgg tacaggccag acaattattg tctggtatag tgcagcagca gaacaatttg
     1201 ctgagggcta ttgaggcgca acagcatctg ttgcaactca cagtctgggg catcaagcag
     1261 ctccaggcaa gaatcctggc tgtggaaaga tacctaaagg atcaacagct cctggggatt
     1321 tggggttgct ctggaaaact catttgcacc actgctgtgc cttggaatgc tagttggagt
     1381 aatgaatctc tggaacagat ttggaatcac acgacctgga tggagtggga cagagaaatt
     1441 aacaattaca caagcttaat acactcctta attgaagaat cgcaaaacca gcaagaaaag
     1501 aatgaacaag aattattgga attagataaa tgggcaagtt tgtggaattg gtttaacata
     1561 acaaattggc tgtggtatat aaaattattc ataatgatag taggaggctt ggtaggttta
     1621 agaatagttt ttgctgtact ttctatagtg aatagagtta ggcagggata ttcaccatta
     1681 tcgtttcaga cccacctccc aaccccgagg ggacccgaca ggcccgaagg aatagaagaa
     1741 gaaggtggag agagagacag agacagatcc attcgattag tgaacggatc tcgacggtat
     1801 cggttaactt ttaaaagaaa aggggggatt ggggggtaca gtgcagggga aagaatagta
     1861 gacataatag caacagacat acaaactaaa gaattacaaa aacaaattac aaaaattcaa
     1921 aattttatcg attacgcgtg tggcatctga agcaccacca gcgagcgaga gctagagaga
     1981 aggaaagcca ccgacttcac cgcctccgag ctgctccggg tcgcgggtct gcagcgtcta
     2041 cggccctccg cgcctacagc tcaagccaca tccgaagggg gagggagccg ggagctgcgc
     2101 gcggggccgc cggggggagg ggtggcaccg cccacgccgg gcggccacga agggcggggc
     2161 agcgggcgcg cgcccggcgg ggggaggggc cgcgcgccgc gcccgctggg aattggggcc
     2221 ctagggggag ggcggaggcg ccgacgaccg cggcacttac cgttcgcggc gtggcgcccg
     2281 gtggtcccca aggggaggga agggggaggc ggggcgagga cagtgaccgg agtctcctca
     2341 gcggtggctt ttctgcttgg cagcctcagc ggctggcgcc aaaaccggac tccgcccact
     2401 tcctcgcccc tgcggtgcga gggtgtggaa tcctccagac gctgggggag ggggagttgg
     2461 gagcttaaaa actagtaccc ctttgggacc actttcagca gcgaactctc ctgtacacca
     2521 ggggtcagtt ccacagacgc gggccagggg tgggtcattg cggcgtgaac aataatttga
     2581 ctagaagttg attcgggtgt ttccggaatt cctagctgca gtaacgccat tttgcaaggc
     2641 atggaaaaat accaaaccaa gaatagagaa gttcagatca agggcgggta catgaaaata
     2701 gctaacgttg ggccaaacag gatatctgcg gtgagcagtt tcggccccgg cccggggcca
     2761 agaacagatg gtcaccgcag tttcggcccc ggcccgaggc caagaacaga tggtccccag
     2821 atatggccca accctcagca gtttcttaag acccatcaga tgtttccagg ctcccccaag
     2881 gacctgaaat gaccctgcgc cttatttgaa ttaaccaatc agcctgcttc tcgcttctgt
     2941 tcgcgcgctt ctgcttcccg agctctataa aagagctcac aacccctcac tcggcgcgcc
     3001 agtcctccga cagactgagt cgcccgatgg ctagcgagct gattaaggag aacatgcaca
     3061 tgaagctgta catggagggc accgtggaca accatcactt caagtgcaca tccgagggcg
     3121 aaggcaagcc ctacgagggc acccagacca tgagaatcaa ggtggtcgag ggcggccctc
     3181 tccccttcgc cttcgacatc ctggctacta gcttcctcta cggcagcaag accttcatca
     3241 accacaccca gggcatcccc gacttcttca agcagtcctt ccctgagggc ttcacatggg
     3301 agagagtcac cacatacgaa gacgggggcg tgctgaccgc tacccaggac accagcctcc
     3361 aggacggctg cctcatctac aacgtcaaga tcagaggggt gaacttcaca tccaacggcc
     3421 ctgtgatgca gaagaaaaca ctcggctggg aggccttcac cgagacactg taccccgctg
     3481 acggcggcct ggaaggcaga aacgacatgg ccctgaagct cgtgggcggg agccatctga
     3541 tcgcaaacat caagaccaca tatagatcca agaaacccgc taagaacctc aagatgcctg
     3601 gcgtctacta tgtggactac agactggaaa gaatcaagga ggccaacaac gagacctacg
     3661 tcgagcagca cgaggtggca gtggccagat actgcgacct ccctagcaaa ctggggcaca
     3721 agcttaattc agagggcaga ggaagtcttc taacatgcgg tgacgtggag gagaatccgg
     3781 gcccctgcag gtatccatat gatgtcccag attatgcgcc acctaagaag aaacgcaaag
     3841 tcgtagacct cagaaccctc ggctattcac agcagcagca ggaaaaaatt aagcctaaag
     3901 tgcgaagcac ggttgcccag catcatgagg ccttggtcgg acatggtttt actcacgctg
     3961 atatctgcag aatttctcgg cggagacaga gtttgcgcgt ggtcgctcgg aactaccccg
     4021 agctcgccgc cgccctgcca gaactgactc gcgctcacat agtggatatc gcccggcagc
     4081 ggagcggaga tctggcgctc caagccctgc tgcctgtggc taccgcactt actgccgccc
     4141 cgctgcggct gtccgcctcc cagatcgcca cagtggccca gtacggagag cggccagcaa
     4201 tccaagccct gtataggctg cgaaggaagc ttaccggtgc ccccctggag acgggcgccg
     4261 ctacagggcg cgtcccattc gccattcagg ctgcgcaact gttgggaagg gcgatcggtg
     4321 cgggcctctt cgctattacg ccagctggcg aaagggggat gtgctgcaag gcgattaagt
     4381 tgggtaacgc cagggttttc ccagtcacga cgttgtaaaa cgacggccag tgagcgcgcg
     4441 taatacgact cactataggg cgaattgggt accgggcccc ccctcgaggt cctccagctt
     4501 ttgttccctt tagtgagggt taattgcgcg cttggcgtaa tcatggtcat agctgtttcc
     4561 tgtgtgaaat tgttatccgc tcacaattcc acacaacata cgagccggaa gcataaagtg
     4621 taaagcctgg ggtgcctaat gagtgagcta actcacatta attgcgttgc gctcactgcc
     4681 cgctttccac cggtcgtctc caacgaccac ctcgtcgcct tggcctgcct cggcggacgt
     4741 cctgccatgg atgcagtgaa aaagggattg ccgcacgcgc cggaattgat cagaagagtc
     4801 aatcgccgta ttggcgaacg cacgtcccat cgcgttgcga tatctagatg acgtagtgat
     4861 ctgatctcag tcgaccgagc atcttaccgc catttatacc catatttgtt ctgtttttct
     4921 tgatttgggt atacatttaa atgttaatag aacaaaatgg tggggcaatc atttacattt
     4981 ttagggatat gtaattacta gttcaggtgt attgccacaa gacaaacatg ttaagaaact
     5041 ttcccgttat ttacgctctg ttcctgttaa tcaacctctg gattacaaaa tttgtgaaag
     5101 attgactgat attcttaact atgttgctcc ttttacgctg tgtggatatg ctgctttata
     5161 gcctctgtat ctagctattg cttcccgtac ggctttcgtt ttctcctcct tgtataaatc
     5221 ctggttgctg tctcttttag aggagttgtg gcccgttgtc cgtcaacgtg gcgtggtgtg
     5281 ctctgtgttt gctgacgcaa cccccactgg ctggggcatt gccaccacct gtcaactcct
     5341 ttctgggact ttcgctttcc ccctcccgat cgccacggca gaactcatcg ccgcctgcct
     5401 tgcccgctgc tggacagggg ctaggttgct gggcactgat aattccgtgg tgttgtcatc
     5461 gaattcggta cctttttaaa agaaaagggg ggactggaag ggctaattca ctcccaacga
     5521 agacaagata tcataacttc gtatagcata cattatacga agttataatt tatttgtgaa
     5581 atttgtgatg ctattgcttt atttgtaacc atatgtttat ttgtgaaatt tgtgatgcta
     5641 ttgctttatt tgtaaccatt gctttttgct tgtactgggt ctctctggtt agaccagatc
     5701 tgagcctggg agctctctgg ctaactaggg aacccactgc ttaagcctca ataaagcttg
     5761 cctcgaccag cctcgactgt gccttctagt tgccagccat ctgttgtttg cccctccccc
     5821 gtgccttcct tgaccctgga aggtgccact cccactgtcc tttcctaata aaatgaggaa
     5881 attgcatcgc attgtctgag taggtgtcat tctattctgg ggggtggggt ggggcaggac
     5941 agcaaggggg aggattggga agacaatagc aggcatgctg gggatgcggt gggctctatg
     6001 gcctgcagct gcattaatga atcggccaac gcgcggggag aggcggtttg cgtattgggc
     6061 gctcttccgc ttcctcgctc actgactcgc tgcgctcggt cgttcggctg cggcgagcgg
     6121 tatcagctca ctcaaaggcg gtaatacggt tatccacaga atcaggggat aacgcaggaa
     6181 agaacatgtg agcaaaaggc cagcaaaagg ccaggaaccg taaaaaggcc gcgttgctgg
     6241 cgtttttcca taggctccgc ccccctgacg agcatcacaa aaatcgacgc tcaagtcaga
     6301 ggtggcgaaa cccgacagga ctataaagat accaggcgtt tccccctgga agctccctcg
     6361 tgcgctctcc tgttccgacc ctgccgctta ccggatacct gtccgccttt ctcccttcgg
     6421 gaagcgtggc gctttctcat agctcacgct gtaggtatct cagttcggtg taggtcgttc
     6481 gctccaagct gggctgtgtg cacgaacccc ccgttcagcc cgaccgctgc gccttatccg
     6541 gtaactatcg tcttgagtcc aacccggtaa gacacgactt atcgccactg gcagcagcca
     6601 ctggtaacag gattagcaga gcgaggtatg taggcggtgc tacagagttc ttgaagtggt
     6661 ggcctaacta cggctacact agaaggacag tatttggtat ctgcgctctg ctgaagccag
     6721 ttaccttcgg aaaaagagtt ggtagctctt gatccggcaa acaaaccacc gctggtagcg
     6781 gtggtttttt tgtttgcaag cagcagatta cgcgcagaaa aaaaggatct caagaagatc
     6841 ctttgatctt ttctacgggg tctgacgctc agtggaacga aaactcacgt taagggattt
     6901 tggtcatgag attatcaaaa aggatcttca cctagatcct tttaaattaa aaatgaagtt
     6961 ttaaatcaat ctaaagtata tatgagtaaa cttggtctga cagttaccaa tgcttaatca
     7021 gtgaggcacc tatctcagcg atctgtctat ttcgttcatc catagttgcc tgactccccg
     7081 tcgtgtagat aactacgata cgggagggct taccatctgg ccccagtgct gcaatgatac
     7141 cgcgagaccc acgctcaccg gctccagatt tatcagcaat aaaccagcca gccggaaggg
     7201 ccgagcgcag aagtggtcct gcaactttat ccgcctccat ccagtctatt aattgttgcc
     7261 gggaagctag agtaagtagt tcgccagtta atagtttgcg caacgttgtt gccattgcta
     7321 caggcatcgt ggtgtcacgc tcgtcgtttg gtatggcttc attcagctcc ggttcccaac
     7381 gatcaaggcg agttacatga tcccccatgt tgtgcaaaaa agcggttagc tccttcggtc
     7441 ctccgatcgt tgtcagaagt aagttggccg cagtgttatc actcatggtt atggcagcac
     7501 tgcataattc tcttactgtc atgccatccg taagatgctt ttctgtgact ggtgagtact
     7561 caaccaagtc attctgagaa tagtgtatgc ggcgaccgag ttgctcttgc ccggcgtcaa
     7621 tacgggataa taccgcgcca catagcagaa ctttaaaagt gctcatcatt ggaaaacgtt
     7681 cttcggggcg aaaactctca aggatcttac cgctgttgag atccagttcg atgtaaccca
     7741 ctcgtgcacc caactgatct tcagcatctt ttactttcac cagcgtttct gggtgagcaa
     7801 aaacaggaag gcaaaatgcc gcaaaaaagg gaataagggc gacacggaaa tgttgaatac
     7861 tcatactctt cctttttcaa tattattgaa gcatttatca gggttattgt ctcatgagcg
     7921 gatacatatt tgaatgtatt tagaaaaata aacaaatagg ggttccgcgc acatttcccc
     7981 gaaaagtgcc acct
//
