[The description below was written by a language model from this plasmid's Addgene catalogue record and the feature table of its GenBank file.]
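Description:
pCVL RipTAL(Nd154C63) SFFV Xba-Sal linker is a 7,994 bp empty lentiviral backbone for building and expressing TAL effector fusions, particularly megaTALs, in mammalian cells. It is compatible with the Golden Gate TALEN assembly system. It derives from the pCVL TAL(Nd154C63) SFFV Xba-Sal linker vector, in which the standard TAL N-terminal region between the SbfI and XhoI sites was replaced with the N-terminal sequence of a RipTAL. In bacteria it replicates from a high-copy ColE1/pUC-type origin and is selected with ampicillin through the bla gene.

The viral framework has an RSV promoter driving a truncated HIV-1 5' LTR, followed by the Psi packaging signal, the Rev response element and the cPPT/CTS. These elements support genomic RNA production, packaging, nuclear export and efficient transduction. A loxP site and a bGH polyadenylation signal lie downstream of the cargo. The feature table does not annotate a 3' LTR, although one would be expected in that region.

The internal cassette uses the SFFV promoter to express TagBFP joined by a T2A peptide to an HA epitope tag and an SV40 nuclear localization signal. Transduced or transfected cells can therefore be tracked by blue fluorescence, while the tagged, nuclear-targeted TAL fusion is released as a separate polypeptide. Downstream of the NLS, in reverse orientation, sits a lacZ-alpha cassette with its lac promoter and operator. It presumably acts as the placeholder displaced when a repeat array is inserted by Golden Gate assembly, which would allow blue/white screening, but the record does not say so. The RipTAL N-terminal and C-terminal scaffold segments are not annotated individually. A meganuclease or other fusion partner is cloned between the XbaI and SalI linker sites.
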