Addgene plasmid #50627: pCVL RipTAL(Nd154C63) SFFV Xba-Sal linker
Purpose: (Empty Backbone) pRipTAL plasmid compatible with Golden Gate TALEN cloning system. For cloning of megaTALs or other TAL-fusions and expression in mammalian cells. Meganuclease/fusion is cloned between Xba-Sal sites.
Depositing lab: Andrew Scharenberg. Depositing organization: University of Washington.
Backbone
  Vector backbone: pCVL TAL(Nd154C63) SFFV Xba-Sal linkers
  Modifications to backbone: cloned the N terminal sequence for the RipTAL (based on information from doi: 10.1111/nph.12324) in place of the TAL N term between the SbfI and XhoI sites
  Vector type: Mammalian Expression, Lentiviral, TALEN
Growth in bacteria
  Bacterial resistance: Ampicillin, 100 μg/mL
  Growth temperature: 37°C
  Growth strain: NEB Stable
  Copy number: High Copy
Terms and licenses: Academic/Nonprofit Terms; Industry Terms: Not Available to Industry
How to cite: pCVL RipTAL(Nd154C63) SFFV Xba-Sal linker was a gift from Andrew Scharenberg (Addgene plasmid # 50627 ; http://n2t.net/addgene:50627 ; RRID:Addgene_50627)
