>Addgene plasmid #50627 | pCVL RipTAL(Nd154C63) SFFV Xba-Sal linker | addgene partial sequence | sequence record 77971 | SFFVpro-F 5'-CTTCTGCTTCCCGAGCTCTA-3'
CCCTCACTCGGCGCGCCAGTCCTCCGACAGACTGAGTCGCCCGATGGCTAGCGAGCTGATTAAGGAGAAC
ATGCACATGAAGCTGTACATGGAGGGCACCGTGGACAACCATCACTTCAAGTGCACATCCGAGGGCGAAG
GCAAGCCCTACGAGGGCACCCAGACCATGAGAATCAAGGTGGTCGAGGGCGGCCCTCTCCCCTTCGCCTT
CGACATCCTGGCTACTAGCTTCCTCTACGGCAGCAAGACCTTCATCAACCACACCCAGGGCATCCCCGAC
TTCTTCAAGCAGTCCTTCCCTGAGGGCTTCACATGGGAGAGAGTCACCACATACGAAGACGGGGGCGTGC
TGACCGCTACCCAGGACACCAGCCTCCAGGACGGCTGCCTCATCTACAACGTCAAGATCAGAGGGGTGAA
CTTCACATCCAACGGCCCTGTGATGCAGAAGAAAACACTCGGCTGGGAGGCCTTCACCGAGACACTGTAC
CCCGCTGACGGCGGCCTGGAAGGCAGAAACGACATGGCCCTGAAGCTCGTGGGCGGGAGCCATCTGATCG
CAAACATCAAGACCACATATAGATCCAAGAAACCCGCTAAGAACCTCAAGATGCCTGGCGTCTACTATGT
GGACTACAGACTGGAAAGAATCAAGGAGGCCAACAACGAGACCTACGTCGAGCAGCACGAGGTGGCAGTG
GCCAGATACTGCGACCTCCCTAGCAAACTGGGGCACAAGCTTAATTCAGAGGGCAGAGGAAGTCTTCTAA
CATGCGGTGACGTGGAGGAGAATCCGGGCCCCTGCAGGTATCCATATGATGTCCCAGATTATGCGCCACC
TAAGAAGAAACGCAAAGTCGTAGACCTCAGAACCCTCGGCTATTCACAGCAGCAGCAGGAAAAAATTAAG
CCTAAAGTGCGAAGCACGGTTGCCCAGCATCATGAGGCCTTGGTCGGACATGGTTTTACTCACGCTGATA
TCTGCAGAATTT
