>Addgene plasmid #50627 | pCVL RipTAL(Nd154C63) SFFV Xba-Sal linker | addgene partial sequence | sequence record 80248 | M13pUC-Rev 5'-AGCGGATAACAATTTCACACAGG-3'
ATGACCATGATTACGCCAAGCGCGCAATTAACCCTCACTAAAGGGAACAAAAGCTGGAGGACCTCGAGGG
GGGGCCCGGTACCCAATTCGCCCTATAGTGAGTCGTATTACGCGCGCTCACTGGCCGTCGTTTTACAACG
TCGTGACTGGGAAAACCCTGGCGTTACCCAACTTAATCGCCTTGCAGCACATCCCCCTTTCGCCAGCTGG
CGTAATAGCGAAGAGGCCCGCACCGATCGCCCTTCCCAACAGTTGCGCAGCCTGAATGGCGAATGGGACG
CGCCCTGTAGCGGCGCCCGTCTCCAGGGGGGCACCGGTAAGCTTCCTTCGCAGCCTATACAGGGCTTGGA
TTGCTGGCCGCTCTCCGTACTGGGCCACTGTGGCGATCTGGGAGGCGGACAGCCGCAGCGGGGCGGCAGT
AAGTGCGGTAGCCACAGGCAGCAGGGCTTGGAGCGCCAGATCTCCGCTCCGCTGCCGGGCGATATCCACT
ATGTGAGCGCGAGTCAGTTCTGGCAGGGCGGCGGCGAGCTCGGGGTAGTTCCGAGCGACCACGCGCAAAC
TCTGTCTCCGCCGAGAAATTCTGCAGATATCAGCGTGAGTAAAACCATGTCCGACCAAGGCCTCATGATG
CTGGGCAACCGTGCTTCGCACTTTAGGCTTAATTTTTTCCTGCTGCTGCTGTGAATAGCCGAGGGTTCTG
AGGTCTACGACTTTGCGTTTCTTCTTAGGTGGCGCATAATCTGGGACATCATATGGATACCTGCAGGGGC
CCGGATTCTCCTCCACGTCACCGCATGTTAGAAGACTTCCTCTGCCCTCTGAATTAAGCTTGTGCCCCAG
TTTGCTAGGGAGGTCGCAGTATCTGGCCACTGCCACCTCGTGCTGCTCGACGTAGGTCTCGTTGTTGGCC
TCCTTGATTCTTTCCAGTCTGTAGTCCACATAGTAGACGCCAGGCATCTTGAGGTTCTTAGCGGGTTTCT
TGGATCTATATGTGGTCTTGATGTTTGCGATCAGATGGCTCCCGCCC
