>Addgene plasmid #50627 | pCVL RipTAL(Nd154C63) SFFV Xba-Sal linker | addgene partial sequence | sequence record 129585 | WPRE-R 5'-CATAGCGTAAAAGGAGCAACA-3'
CAGTCAATCTTTCACAAATTTTGTAATCCAGAGGTTGATTAACAGGAACAGAGCGTAAATAACGGGAAAG
TTTCTTAACATGTTTGTCTTGTGGCAATACACCTGAACTAGTAATTACATATCCCTAAAAATGTAAATGA
TTGCCCCACCATTTTGTTCTATTAACATTTAAATGTATACCCAAATCAAGAAAAACAGAACAAATATGGG
TATAAATGGCGGTAAGATGCTCGGTCGACTGAGATCAGATCACTACGTCATCTAGATATCGCAACGCGAT
GGGACGTGCGTTCGCCAATACGGCGATTGACTCTTCTGATCAATTCCGGCGCGTGCGGCAATCCCTTTTT
CACTGCATCCATGGCAGGACGTCCGCCGAGGCAGGCCAAGGCGACGAGGTGGTCGTTGGAGACGACCGGT
GGAAAGCGGGCAGTGAGCGCAACGCAATTAATGTGAGTTAGCTCACTCATTAGGCACCCCAGGCTTTACA
CTTTATGCTTCCGGCTCGTATGTTGTGTGGAATTGTGAGCGGATAACAATTTCACACAGGAAACAGCTAT
GACCATGATTACGCCAAGCGCGCAATTAACCCTCACTAAAGGGAACAAAAGCTGGAGGACCTCGAGGGGG
GGCCCGGTACCCAATTCGCCCTATAGTGAGTCGTATTACGCGCGCTCACTGGCCGTCGTTTTACAACGTC
GTGACTGGGAAAACCCTGGCGTTACCCAACTTAATCGCCTTGCAGCACATCCCCCTTTCGCCAGCTGGCG
TAATAGCGAAGAGGCCCGCACCGATCGCCCTTCCCAACAGTTGCGCAGCCTGAATGGCGAATGGGACGCG
CCCTGTAGCGGCGCCCGTCTCCAGGGGGGCACCGGTAAGCTTCCTTCGCAGCCTATACAGGGCTTGGATT
GCTGGCCGCTCTCCGTACTGGGCCACTGTGGCGATCTGGGAGGCGGACAGCCGCAGCGGGGCGGCAGTAA
GTGCGGTAGCCACAGGCAGCAGGGCTTGGA
